>Addgene plasmid #161987 | GFP-OSH2-2xPH | addgene full sequence | sequence record 318718 | Addgene NGS Result
TTCCTGCGTTATCCCCTGATTCTGTGGATAACCGTATTACCGCCATGCATTAGTTATTAATAGTAATCAA
TTACGGGGTCATTAGTTCATAGCCCATATATGGAGTTCCGCGTTACATAACTTACGGTAAATGGCCCGCC
TGGCTGACCGCCCAACGACCCCCGCCCATTGACGTCAATAATGACGTATGTTCCCATAGTAACGCCAATA
GGGACTTTCCATTGACGTCAATGGGTGGAGTATTTACGGTAAACTGCCCACTTGGCAGTACATCAAGTGT
ATCATATGCCAAGTACGCCCCCTATTGACGTCAATGACGGTAAATGGCCCGCCTGGCATTATGCCCAGTA
CATGACCTTATGGGACTTTCCTACTTGGCAGTACATCTACGTATTAGTCATCGCTATTACCATGGTGATG
CGGTTTTGGCAGTACATCAATGGGCGTGGATAGCGGTTTGACTCACGGGGATTTCCAAGTCTCCACCCCA
TTGACGTCAATGGGAGTTTGTTTTGGCACCAAAATCAACGGGACTTTCCAAAATGTCGTAACAACTCCGC
CCCATTGACGCAAATGGGCGGTAGGCGTGTACGGTGGGAGGTCTATATAAGCAGAGCTGGTTTAGTGAAC
CGTCAGATCCGCTAGCGCTACCGGTCGCCACCATGGTGAGCAAGGGCGAGGAGCTGTTCACCGGGGTGGT
GCCCATCCTGGTCGAGCTGGACGGCGACGTAAACGGCCACAAGTTCAGCGTGTCCGGCGAGGGCGAGGGC
GATGCCACCTACGGCAAGCTGACCCTGAAGTTCATCTGCACCACCGGCAAGCTGCCCGTGCCCTGGCCCA
CCCTCGTGACCACCCTGACCTACGGCGTGCAGTGCTTCAGCCGCTACCCCGACCACATGAAGCAGCACGA
CTTCTTCAAGTCCGCCATGCCCGAAGGCTACGTCCAGGAGCGCACCATCTTCTTCAAGGACGACGGCAAC
TACAAGACCCGCGCCGAGGTGAAGTTCGAGGGCGACACCCTGGTGAACCGCATCGAGCTGAAGGGCATCG
ACTTCAAGGAGGACGGCAACATCCTGGGGCACAAGCTGGAGTACAACTACAACAGCCACAACGTCTATAT
CATGGCCGACAAGCAGAAGAACGGCATCAAGGTGAACTTCAAGATCCGCCACAACATCGAGGACGGCAGC
GTGCAGCTCGCCGACCACTACCAGCAGAACACCCCCATCGGCGACGGCCCCGTGCTGCTGCCCGACAACC
ACTACCTGAGCACCCAGTCCGCCCTGAGCAAAGACCCCAACGAGAAGCGCGATCACATGGTCCTGCTGGA
GTTCGTGACCGCCGCCGGGATCACTCTCGGCATGGACGAGCTGTACAAGTCCGGACTCAGATCTCGAGAA
CCGTCGAACAACGTTACACCGGAAATTAAGTTAAAGAATCTACTTGAAAAGAATCTGAGAGAACAAGCTA
TTGTTCACGAAGATGTCGCATCAAGTAAGCCTCCTACGTATAAGGGGTTTTTAAAGAAATGGACAAATTT
TGCCCATGGCTACAAATTACGTTGGTTCATTTTAAGTGGCGACGGAAATCTGTCATATTACAAAGACCAA
TCGCATGTTGATAGGCCTCGTGGTACTTTAAAAGTTTCGACGTGCCGCTTACACATCGATTCTTCAGAAA
AACTGAATTTCGAGTTGCTAGGTGGCATCACAGGCACAACAAGGTGGCGCTTAAAGGGCAATCATCCCAT
TGAAACGACTAGGTGGGTCAATGCTATACAAAGCGCTATTAGATTCGCCAAAGACAAGGAGATATTAAAC
AAAAAAAAGGCAGTACCACCATCATTGGCCTTGAAGAACAAATCTCCAGCCCTGATATCGCATTCCAAAA
CACAAGGATCTCTTCCTGTGAATTCCAAGCTACCGTCGAACAACGTTACACCGGAAATTAAGTTAAAGAA
TCTACTTGAAAAGAATCTGAGAGAACAAGCTATTGTTCACGAAGATGTCGCATCAAGTAAGCCTCCTACG
TATAAGGGGTTTTTAAAGAAATGGACAAATTTTGCCCATGGCTACAAATTACGTTGGTTCATTTTAAGTG
CCGACGGAAATCTGTCATATTACAAAGACCAATCGCATGTTGATAGGCCTCGTGGTACTTTAAAAGTTTC
GACGTGCCGTTTACACATCGATTCTTCAGAAAAACTGAATTTCGAGTTACTAGGTGGCATCACAGGCACA
ACAAGGTGGCGCTTGAAGGGCAATCATCCCATTGAAACGACTAGGTGGGTCAATGCTATACAAAGCGCTA
TTAGATTCGCCAAAGACAAGGAGATATTAAACAAAAAAAAGGCAGTACCACCATCATTGGCCTTGAAGAA
CAAATCTCCAGCCCTGATATCGCATTCCAAAACACAAGGATCTCTTCCTTAAGGTACCGCGGGCCCGGGA
TCCACCGGATCTAGATAACTGATCATAATCAGCCATACCACATTTGTAGAGGTTTTACTTGCTTTAAAAA
ACCTCCCACACCTCCCCCTGAACCTGAAACATAAAATGAATGCAATTGTTGTTGTTAACTTGTTTATTGC
AGCTTATAATGGTTACAAATAAAGCAATAGCATCACAAATTTCACAAATAAAGCATTTTTTTCACTGCAT
TCTAGTTGTGGTTTGTCCAAACTCATCAATGTATCTTAACGCGTAAATTGTAAGCGTTAATATTTTGTTA
AAATTCGCGTTAAATTTTTGTTAAATCAGCTCATTTTTTAACCAATAGGCCGAAATCGGCAAAATCCCTT
ATAAATCAAAAGAATAGACCGAGATAGGGT
[37 nt withheld, positions 2831-2867]
AAAGAACGTGGACTCCAACGTCAAAGG
[49 nt withheld, positions 2895-2943]
T
[91 nt withheld, positions 2945-3035]
G
[124 nt withheld, positions 3037-3160]
CAGGTGGCACTTTTCGGGGAAATGTGCGCGGAACCCCTATTTGTTTATTTTTCTAAATACATTCAAATAT
GTATCCGCTCATGAGACAATAACCCTGATAAATGCTTCAATAATATTGAAAAAGGAAGAGTCCTGAGGCG
GAAAGAACCAGCTGTGGAATGTGTGTCAGTTAGGGTGTGGAAAGTCCCCAGGCTCCCCAGCAGGCAGAAG
TATGCAAAGCATGCATCTCAATTAGTCAGCAACCAGGTGTGGAAAGTCCCCAGGCTCCCCAGCAGGCAGA
AGTATGCAAAGCATGCATCTCAATTAGTCAGCAACCATAGTCCCGCCCCTAACTCCGCCCATCCCGCCCC
TAACTCCGCCCAGTTCCGCCCATTCTCCGCCCCATGGCTGACTAATTTTTTTTATTTATGCAGAGGCCGA
GGCCGCCTCGGCCTCTGAGCTATTCCAGAAGTAGTGAGGAGGCTTTTTTGGAGGCCTAGGCTTTTGCAAA
GATCGATCAAGAGACAGGATGAGGATCGTTTCGCATGATTGAACAAGATGGATTGCACGCAGGTTCTCCG
GCCGCTTGGGTGGAGAGGCTATTCGGCTATGACTGGGCACAACAGACAATCGGCTGCTCTGATGCCGCCG
TGTTCCGGCTGTCAGCGCAGGGGCGCCCGGTTCTTTTTGTCAAGACCGACCTGTCCGGTGCCCTGAATGA
ACTGCAAGACGAGGCAGCGCGGCTATCGTGGCTGGCCACGACGGGCGTTCCTTGCGCAGCTGTGCTCGAC
GTTGTCACTGAAGCGGGAAGGGACTGGCTGCTATTGGGCGAAGTGCCGGGGCAGGATCTCCTGTCATCTC
ACCTTGCTCCTGCCGAGAAAGTATCCATCATGGCTGATGCAATGCGGCGGCTGCATACGCTTGATCCGGC
TACCTGCCCATTCGACCACCAAGCGAAACATCGCATCGAGCGAGCACGTACTCGGATGGAAGCCGGTCTT
GTCGATCAGGATGATCTGGACGAAGAGCATCAGGGGCTCGCGCCAGCCGAACTGTTCGCCAGGCTCAAGG
CGAGCATGCCCGACGGCGAGGATCTCGTCGTGACCCATGGCGATGCCTGCTTGCCGAATATCATGGTGGA
AAATGGCCGCTTTTCTGGATTCATCGACTGTGGCCGGCTGGGTGTGGCGGACCGCTATCAGGACATAGCG
TTGGCTACCCGTGATATTGCTGAAGAGCTTGGCGGCGAATGGGCTGACCGCTTCCTCGTGCTTTACGGTA
TCGCCGCTCCCGATTCGCAGCGCATCGCCTTCTATCGCCTTCTTGACGAGTTCTTCTGAGCGGGACTCTG
GGGTTCGAAATGACCGACCAAGCGACGCCCAACCTGCCATCACGAGATTTCGATTCCACCGCCGCCTTCT
ATGAAAGGTTGGGCTTCGGAATCGTTTTCCGGGACGCCGGCTGGATGATCCTCCAGCGCGGGGATCTCAT
GCTGGAGTTCTTCGCCCACCCTAGGGGGAGGCTAACTGAAACACGGAAGGAGACAATACCGGAAGGAACC
CGCGCTATGACGGCAATAAAAAGACAGAATAAAACGCACGGTGTTGGGTCGTTTGTTCATAAACGCGGGG
TTCGGTCCCAGGGCTGGCACTCTGTCGATACCCCACCGAGACCCCATTGGGGCCAATACGCCCGCGTTTC
TTCCTTTTCCCCACCCCACCCCCCAAGTTCGGGTGAAGGCCCAGGGCTCGCAGCCAACGTCGGGGCGGCA
GGCCCTGCCATAGCCTCAGGTTACTCATATATACTTTAGATTGATTTAAAACTTCATTTTTAATTTAAAA
GGATCTAGGTGAAGATCCTTTTTGATAATCTCATGACCAAAATCCCTTAACGTGAGTTTTCGTTCCACTG
AGCGTCAGACCCCGTAGAAAAGATCAAAGGATCTTCTTGAGATCCTTTTTTTCTGCGCGTAATCTGCTGC
TTGCAAACAAAAAAACCACCGCTACCAGCGGTGGTTTGTTTGCCGGATCAAGAGCTACCAACTCTTTTTC
CGAAGGTAACTGGCTTCAGCAGAGCGCAGATACCAAATACTGTTCTTCTAGTGTAGCCGTAGTTAGGCCA
CCACTTCAAGAACTCTGTAGCACCGCCTACATACCTCGCTCTGCTAATCCTGTTACCAGTGGCTGCTGCC
AGTGGCGATAAGTCGTGTCTTACCGGGTTGGACTCAAGACGATAGTTACCGGATAAGGCGCAGCGGTCGG
GCTGAACGGGGGGTTCGTGCACACAGCCCAGCTTGGAGCGAACGACCTACACCGAACTGAGATACCTACA
GCGTGAGCTATGAGAAAGCGCCACGCTTCCCGAAGGGAGAAAGGCGGACAGGTATCCGGTAAGCGGCAGG
GTCGGAACAGGAGAGCGCACGAGGGAGCTTCCAGGGGGAAACGCCTGGTATCTTTATAGTCCTGTCGGGT
TTCGCCACCTCTGACTTGAGCGTCGATTTTTGTGATGCTCGTCAGGGGGGCGGAGCCTATGGAAAAACGC
CAGCAACGCGGCCTTTTTACGGTTCCTGGCCTTTTGCTGGCCTTTTGCTCACATGTTCT
Features (pLannotate 1.2.2; 18 found; start..end, strand, type, name):
      9..43      +  rep_origin     RSF ori (fragment): Plasmids containing the RSF 1030 origin of replication can be propagated in E. coli cells that contain additional plasmids with compatible origins.
    111..414     +  enhancer       CMV enhancer: human cytomegalovirus immediate early enhancer
    415..618     +  promoter       CMV promoter: human cytomegalovirus (CMV) immediate early promoter
    663..1379    +  CDS            EGFP: EGFP is a basic (constitutively fluorescent) green fluorescent protein published in 1996, derived from Aequorea victoria. It is reported to be a rapidly-maturing weak dimer with moderate acid sensitivity.
   1380..1398    +  misc_feature   MCS (fragment): multiple cloning site
   1422..1919    +  CDS            SWH1 (fragment): OSH1_YEAST - Also known as OSH1. Experimental evidence at protein level: Swiss-Prot protein existence level 1. Lipid-binding protein involved in maintenance of intracellular sterol distribution and homeostasis. Binds to phosphoinositides. May be involved in formation of PMN vesicles by altering the membrane lipid composition. From Saccharomyces cerevisiae (strain ATCC 204508 / S288c) (Baker's yeast).
   1851..2429    +  CDS            OSH2 (fragment): OSH2_YEAST - Experimental evidence at protein level: Swiss-Prot protein existence level 1. Lipid-binding protein involved in maintenance of intracellular sterol distribution and homeostasis. Binds to phosphoinositides. From Saccharomyces cerevisiae (strain ATCC 204508 / S288c) (Baker's yeast).
   2433..2458    +  misc_feature   MCS (fragment): multiple cloning site
   2470..2554    +  CDS            large T antigen (fragment): large T antigen from SV40 (simian virus 40)
   2577..2698    +  polyA_signal   SV40 poly(A) signal: SV40 polyadenylation signal
   2732..3160    -  rep_origin     f1 ori (sequence partly withheld): f1 bacteriophage origin of replication; arrow indicates direction of (+) strand synthesis
   3187..3291    +  promoter       AmpR promoter: bla
   3293..3650    +  promoter       SV40 promoter: SV40 enhancer and early promoter
   3685..4479    +  CDS            NeoR/KanR: aminoglycoside phosphotransferase from Tn5; aph(3')-II (or nptII); confers resistance to neomycin, kanamycin, and G418 (Geneticin®)
   4500..4652    +  CDS            ble (fragment): BLE_KLEPN - Experimental evidence at protein level: Swiss-Prot protein existence level 1. Binding protein with a strong affinity to the bleomycin family of antibiotics. Binds to CL990; an antimitotic-antibiotic compound. From Klebsiella pneumoniae.
   4711..4758    +  polyA_signal   HSV TK poly(A) signal: herpes simplex virus thymidine kinase polyadenylation signal (Cole and Stacy, 1985)
   4849..4865    -  polyA_signal   bGH poly(A) signal (fragment): bovine growth hormone polyadenylation signal
   5087..5675    +  rep_origin     ori: high-copy-number ColE1/pMB1/pBR322/pUC origin of replication
