[The description below was written by a language model from this plasmid's Addgene catalogue record and pLannotate feature annotations shown in this document.]
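Description:
GFP-OSH2-2xPH is a mammalian expression plasmid of about 5.7 kb that encodes a fluorescent biosensor for phosphatidylinositol 4-phosphate, PI(4)P. The payload is EGFP fused to two tandem copies of the pleckstrin homology (PH) domain of the budding yeast oxysterol-binding protein homologue OSH2. Expression is driven by the human cytomegalovirus immediate-early enhancer and promoter and terminated by an SV40 polyadenylation signal. The catalogue lists the backbone as eGFP-N1 with GFP as a C-terminal tag. The feature table instead places the EGFP coding sequence immediately after the promoter, followed by a short multiple-cloning-site remnant and then the yeast sequences. In the sequenced plasmid GFP therefore sits at the N-terminus of the PH tandem, which matches the construct's name. The automated annotation labels the first repeat as a fragment of the related protein SWH1/OSH1 and the second as OSH2. These two calls overlap and most likely reflect homology between the paralogues rather than a mixed insert. The record describes both repeats as OSH2.

The plasmid is propagated in E. coli at high copy from a ColE1/pUC-type origin, and an f1 origin is also present. A single Tn5 aminoglycoside phosphotransferase gene (NeoR/KanR) sits behind both a bacterial bla promoter and the SV40 early promoter, with an HSV TK polyadenylation signal. It gives kanamycin resistance in bacteria and permits G418 selection of transfected mammalian cells. Several short fragment hits (RSF ori, large T antigen, ble, bGH poly(A)) appear to be backbone remnants. The probe is typically transfected into cells for live imaging, where the GFP signal reports the distribution and dynamics of PI(4)P-containing membranes, such as plasma membrane phosphoinositide pools.
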