Addgene plasmid #161987: GFP-OSH2-2xPH
Purpose: Mammalian expression vector, contains two tandem repeats of OSH2 PH domain (PI(4)P biosensor). Fused to eGFP
Depositing lab: Tamas Balla & David Bryant. Depositing organization: National Institute of Child Health and Human Development (NICHD). Publication: Maintenance of hormone-sensitive phosphoinositide pools in the plasma membrane requires phosphatidylinositol 4-kinase IIIalpha. Balla A, Kim YJ, Varnai P, Szentpetery Z, Knight Z, Shokat KM, Balla T. Mol Biol Cell. 2008 Feb;19(2):711-21. doi: 10.1091/mbc.e07-07-0713. Epub 2007 Dec 12. PubMed 18077555.
Backbone
  Vector backbone: eGFP-N1
  Vector type: Mammalian Expression
Growth in bacteria
  Bacterial resistance: Kanamycin, 50 μg/mL
  Growth temperature: 37°C
  Growth strain: NEB Stable
  Copy number: High Copy
Gene/Insert
  Gene/Insert name: OSH2
  Species: S. cerevisiae (budding yeast)
  Entrez Gene: OSH2 (a.k.a. YDL019C)
  Tag / fusion protein: GFP (C terminal on backbone)
  Cloning method: Unknown
  Sequencing primers: 5′ Unknown
Terms and licenses: Academic/Nonprofit Terms; Industry Terms: Not Available to Industry
How to cite: GFP-OSH2-2xPH was a gift from Tamas Balla & David Bryant (Addgene plasmid # 161987 ; http://n2t.net/addgene:161987 ; RRID:Addgene_161987)
